Addgene plasmid #133192: pOPS0551
Purpose: Reporter plasmid with a 12-nucleotide specific "barcode" sequence. This plasmid is not available as an individual bacterial stab, but can be requested as part of the Plasmid-ID Kit (Kit #1000000168 ).
Depositing lab: Philip Poole. Depositing organization: University of Oxford. Publication: Optimizing Rhizobium-legume symbioses by simultaneous measurement of rhizobial competitiveness and N2 fixation in nodules. Mendoza-Suarez MA, Geddes BA, Sanchez-Canizares C, Ramirez-Gonzalez RH, Kirchhelle C, Jorrin B, Poole PS. Proc Natl Acad Sci U S A. 2020 May 5;117(18):9822-9831. doi: 10.1073/pnas.1921225117. Epub 2020 Apr 21. PubMed 32317381.
Backbone
  Vector backbone: pOGG026 (Addgene ID 113992)
  Vector type: Bacterial Expression
Growth in bacteria
  Bacterial resistance: Kanamycin, 50 μg/mL
  Growth temperature: 37°C
  Growth strain: ST18 (S17 delta pir delta hemA)
  Copy number: Low Copy
Gene/Insert
  Gene/Insert name: PU module (PsNifH from pOGG043), SC module (sfGFP from pOGG037), and T module (CGGTCAATTGAC and universal primer binding site)
  Species: Synthetic
  Mutation: Domesticated for Golden Gate cloning
  Cloning method: Unknown
Terms and licenses: Academic/Nonprofit Terms; Industry Terms: Not Available to Industry
Depositor comments: The only difference is the sequence: CGGTCAATTGAC . Please note that this plasmid may require a unique bacterial strain, so make sure to confirm that you can also obtain the appropriate growth strain. Please contact us or contact our distributors if you have any questions. This plasmid is not available as an individual bacterial stab, but can be requested as part of the Plasmid-ID Kit (Kit #1000000168 ).
How to cite: pOPS0551 was a gift from Philip Poole (Addgene plasmid # 133192)
