[The description below was written by a language model from this plasmid's Addgene catalogue record and pLannotate feature annotations shown in this document.]
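Description:
pOPS0551 is a low-copy, broad-host-range bacterial reporter plasmid of about 7 kb, built by Golden Gate assembly in the pOGG026 backbone as one member of a barcoded "Plasmid-ID" set. The backbone is of the RK2/IncP type. It carries oriV together with the trfA replication initiator gene, so it can replicate in a wide range of Gram-negative bacteria. An IncP oriT allows conjugative transfer from a mobilising E. coli donor, such as the ST18 strain listed as the growth host. Selection is by kanamycin through aphA1 (nptI). The par region provides stable inheritance without antibiotic: the parDE toxin–antitoxin pair kills plasmid-free segregants, and parA and parB are annotated as partition functions. The annotation also picks up short fragments of a Tn5 transposase, a CloDF13 origin and lacZα, which appear to be backbone or cloning remnants rather than functional parts.

The payload combines three modules. The promoter module is PsNifH, a nifH promoter that is not annotated in the feature table but presumably occupies the gap upstream of the reporter. The coding module is superfolder GFP. The terminator module contains a unique 12-nucleotide barcode next to a universal primer binding site. The lambda t0 and rrnB T1 terminators insulate the cassette from surrounding transcription. According to the depositor, the barcode is the only difference between this plasmid and the others in the kit.

The associated publication concerns Rhizobium–legume symbioses. In that setting each rhizobial strain carries a differently barcoded plasmid, so sequencing the barcodes can identify which strains occupy nodules and thereby measure competitiveness. GFP expressed from the nitrogenase gene promoter reports on nitrogen fixation in the same nodules.
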