Features (pLannotate 1.2.2; 14 found; start..end, strand, type, name):
      9..103     +  terminator     lambda t0 terminator: transcription terminator from phage lambda
    213..1025    +  CDS            aphA1: KKA1_ECOLX - Also known as nptI. Protein inferred from homology: Swiss-Prot protein existence level 3. Resistance to kanamycin and structurally-related aminoglycosides, including amikacin. From Escherichia coli.
   1179..1287    +  oriT           oriT: incP origin of transfer
   1348..2496    -  CDS            trfA: trans-acting replication protein that binds to and activates oriV
   2548..2829    -  CDS            tnpA (fragment): TN5P_ECOLX - Also known as tnp. Experimental evidence at protein level: Swiss-Prot protein existence level 1. Mediates transposition of transposon Tn5 by a 'cut and paste' mechanism. First, the monomeric transposase binds the 19 bp inverted DNA repeats flanking the transposon. Then, dimerization of the DNA- bound transposase creates a synaptic DNA complex. After nicking of the first DNA strand, excision of the transposon proceeds through a series of intermediates. The transposase then mediates the insertion of the transposon at a new site by strand transfer. The activity of the wild- type tran
   2889..3420    -  rep_origin     oriV: incP origin of replication
   3476..3511    -  rep_origin     CloDF13 ori (fragment): Plasmids containing the CloDF13 (CDF) origin of replication can be propagated in E. coli cells that contain additional plasmids with compatible origins.
   3635..3943    -  CDS            parE: PARE_ECOLX - Experimental evidence at protein level: Swiss-Prot protein existence level 1. Toxin component of a type II toxin-antitoxin (TA) system involved in plasmid partition. Acts by inhibiting DNA gyrase, converting supercoiled plasmid DNA into a singly cleaved linear form in an ATP-dependent fashion. To do so it probably interacts with one of the gyrase subunits. Gyrase inhibition is prevented by antitoxin ParD, and is reversed in vitro by incubation with ParD. In cells that have lost the plasmid filamentation and growth inhibition occur; this is suppressed when ParD is supplied in trans
   3943..4191    -  CDS            parD: PARD_ECOLX - Experimental evidence at protein level: Swiss-Prot protein existence level 1. Antitoxin component of a type II toxin-antitoxin (TA) system involved in plasmid partition. Inhibits the anti-DNA gyrase activity of toxin ParE; reverses and restores gyrase catalytic activity in vitro. The parDE operon alone is capable of stabilizing an RK2-derived minireplicon under defined growth conditions in several different Gram- negative bacteria. It does so by the post-segregational killing (PSK) of plasmid-free cells, also referred to as a plasmid addiction system. Binds its own promoter, autor
   4320..5162    +  CDS            parB: PARB4_ECOLX - Protein predicted: Swiss-Prot protein existence level 4. Involved in plasmid partition. From Escherichia coli.
   5126..5782    +  CDS            parA: PARA4_ECOLX - Protein inferred from homology: Swiss-Prot protein existence level 3. Involved in plasmid partition. From Escherichia coli.
   5942..6028    -  terminator     rrnB T1 terminator: Escherichia coli rrnB; transcription terminator T1 from the E. coli rrnB gene
   6275..6988    +  CDS            superfolder GFP: GFP variant that folds robustly even when fused to poorly folded proteins (Pédelacq et al., 2006)
   7008..7030    +  CDS            lacZα (fragment): LacZα fragment of β-galactosidase; lacZ fragment
>Addgene plasmid #133192 | pOPS0551 | addgene full sequence | sequence record 275493 | Addgene NGS Result
CGCTCTTGGACTCCTGTTGATAGATCCAGTAATGACCTCAGAACTCCATCTGGATTTGTTCAGAACGCTC
GGTTGCCGCCGGGCGTTTTTTATTGGTGAGAATCCAGGCAATTGTGTCTCAAAATCTCTGATGTTACATT
GCACAAGATAAAAATATATCATCATGAACAATAAAACTGTCTGCTTACATAAACAGTAATACAAGGGGTG
TTATGAGCCATATTCAGCGTGAAACGAGCTGTAGCCGTCCGCGTCTGAACAGCAACATGGATGCGGATCT
GTATGGCTATAAATGGGCGCGTGATAACGTGGGTCAGAGCGGCGCGACCATTTATCGTCTGTATGGCAAA
CCGGATGCGCCGGAACTGTTTCTGAAACATGGCAAAGGCAGCGTGGCGAACGATGTGACCGATGAAATGG
TGCGTCTGAACTGGCTGACCGAATTTATGCCGCTGCCGACCATTAAACATTTTATTCGCACCCCGGATGA
TGCGTGGCTGCTGACCACCGCGATTCCGGGCAAAACCGCGTTTCAGGTGCTGGAAGAATATCCGGATAGC
GGCGAAAACATTGTGGATGCGCTGGCCGTGTTTCTGCGTCGTCTGCATAGCATTCCGGTGTGCAACTGCC
CGTTTAACAGCGATCGTGTGTTTCGTCTGGCCCAGGCGCAGAGCCGTATGAACAACGGCCTGGTGGATGC
GAGCGATTTTGATGATGAACGTAACGGCTGGCCGGTGGAACAGGTGTGGAAAGAAATGCATAAACTGCTG
CCGTTTAGCCCGGATAGCGTGGTGACCCACGGCGATTTTAGCCTGGATAACCTGATTTTCGATGAAGGCA
AACTGATTGGCTGCATTGATGTGGGCCGTGTGGGCATTGCGGATCGTTATCAGGATCTGGCCATTCTGTG
GAACTGCCTGGGCGAATTTAGCCCGAGCCTGCAAAAACGTCTGTTTCAGAAATATGGCATTGATAATCCG
GATATGAACAAACTGCAATTTCATCTGATGCTGGATGAATTTTTCTAATAATTAATTGAACTACTTTTCC
GCTGCATAACCCTGCTTCGGGGTCATTATAGCGATTTTTTCGGTATATCCATCCTTTTTCGCACGATATA
CAGGATTTTGCCAAAGGGTTCGTGTAGACTTTCCTTGGTGTATCCAACGGCGTCAGCCGGGCAGGATAGG
TGAAGTAGGCCCACCCGCGAGCGGGTGTTCCTTCTTCACTGTCCCTTATTCGCACCTGGCGGTGCTCAAC
GGGAATCCTGCTCTGCGAGGCTGGCCGTAGGCCGGCCGCGATGCAGGTGGCTGCTGAACCCCCAGCCGGA
ACTGACCCCACAAGGCCCTAGCGTTTGCAATGCACCAGGTCATCATTGACCCAGGCGTGTTCCACCAGGC
CGCTGCCTCGCAACTCTTCGCAGGCTTCGCCGACCTGCTCGCGCCACTTCTTCACGCGGGTGGAATCCGA
TCCGCACATGAGGCGGAAGGTTTCCAGCTTGAGCGGGTACGGCTCCCGGTGCGAGCTGAAATAGTCGAAC
ATCCGTCGGGCCGTCGGCGACAGCTTGCGGTACTTCTCCCATATGAATTTCGTGTAGTGGTCGCCAGCAA
ACAGCACGACGATTTCCTCGTCGATCAGGACCTGGCAACGGGACGTTTTCTTGCCACGGTCCAGGACGCG
GAAGCGGTGCAGCAGCGACACCGATTCCAGGTGCCCAACGCGGTCGGACGTGAAGCCCATCGCCGTCGCC
TGTAGGCGCGACAGGCATTCCTCGGCCTTCGTGTAATACCGGCCATTGATCGACCAGCCCAGGTCCTGGC
AAAGCTCGTAGAACGTGAAGGTGATCGGCTCGCCGATAGGGGTGCGCTTCGCGTACTCCAACACCTGCTG
CCACACCAGTTCGTCATCGTCGGCCCGCAGCTCGACGCCGGTGTAGGTGATCTTCACGTCCTTGTTGACG
TGGAAAATGACCTTGTTTTGCAGCGCCTCGCGCGGGATTTTCTTGTTGCGCGTGGTGAACAGGGCAGAGC
GGGCCGTGTCGTTTGGCATCGCTCGCATCGTGTCCGGCCACGGCGCAATATCGAACAAGGAAAGCTGCAT
TTCCTTGATCTGCTGCTTCGTGTGTTTCAGCAACGCGGCCTGCTTGGCTTCGCTGACCTGTTTTGCCAGG
TCCTCGCCGGCGGTTTTTCGCTTCTTGGTCGTCATAGTTCCTCGCGTGTCGATGGTCATCGACTTCGCCA
AACCTGCCGCCTCCTGTTCGAGCCGACGCGAACGCTCCACGGCGGCCGATGGCGCGGGCAGGGCAGGGGG
AGCCAGTTGCACGCTGTCGCGCTCGATCTTGGCCGTAGCTTGCTGGACTATCGAGCCGACGGACTGGAAG
GTTTCGCGGGGCGCACGCATGACGGTGCGGCTTGCGATGGTTTCGGCATCCTCGGCGGAAAACCCCGCGT
CGATCAGTTCTTGCCTGTATGCCTTCCGGTCAAACGTCCGATTCATTCACCCTCCTTGCGGGATTGCCCC
GGAATTAATTCCCCGGATCGATCCGTCGATCTTGATCCCCTGCGCCATCAGATCCTTGGCGGCAAGAAAG
CCATCCAGTTTACTTTGCAGGGCTTCCCAACCTTACCAGAGGGCGCCCCAGCTGGCAATTCCGGTTCGCT
TGCTGTCCATAAAACCGCCCAGTCTAGCTATCGCCATGTAAGCCCACTGCAAGCTACCTGCTTTCTCTTT
GCGCTTGCGTTTTCCCTTGTCCAGATAGCCCAGTAGCTGACATTCATCCGGGGTCAGCACCGTTTCTGCG
GACTGGCTTTCTACGTGGCTGCCATTTTTGGGGTGAGGCCGTTCGCGGCCGAGGGGCGCAGCCCCTGGGG
GGATGGGAGGCCCGCGTTAGCGGGCCGGGAGGGTTCGAGAAGGGGGGGCACCCCCCTTCGGCGTGCGCGG
TCACGCGCACAGGGCGCAGCCCTGGTTAAAAACAAGGTTTATAAATATTGGTTTAAAAGCAGGTTAAAAG
ACAGGTTAGCGGTGGCCGAAAAACGGGCGGAAACCCTTGCAAATGCTGGATTTTCTGCCTGTGGACAGCC
CCTCAAATGTCAATAGGTGCGCCCCTCATCTGTCAGCACTCTGCCCCTCAAGTGTCAAGGATCGCGCCCC
TCATCTGTCAGTAGTCGCGCCCCTCAAGTGTCAATACCGCAGGGCACTTATCCCCAGGCTTGTCCACATC
ATCTGTGGGAAACTCGCGTAAAATCAGGCGTTTTCGCCGATTTGCGAGGCTGGCCAGCTCCACGTCGCCG
GCCGAAATCGAGCCTGCCCCTCATCTGTCAACGCCGCGCCGGGTGAGTCGGCCCCTCAAGTGTCAACGTC
CGCCCCTCATCTGTCAGTGAGGGCCAAGTTTTCCGCGAGGTATCCACAACGCCGGCGGCCCTACATGGCT
CTGCTGTAGTGAGTGGGTTGCGCTCCGGCAGCGGTCCTGATCCCCCGCAGAAAAAAAGGATCTCAAGAAG
ATCCTTTGATCTTTTCTACATTACTGCATGAGCTTGTGGAAGTGTGCTGAGCATAAATGATTCTCCTAGC
TGTTCTTTGGGTAAGTACGCCATCAGGACGTTGTGAGTGGCGCGATTTTTAGCGGCTGAAATCAGCCCTT
GAGCCTGTCGGCAAGTCGCGTCATGAGGTCCATGCGCTCATGCAGGATCGCCACGACCAACGCGGGTTCG
CCCGCACGCGGCAGGCAAAAAACGTAGTGGTGTTCGCAGCGGGCCATCCGCAGCGCGGGAAAGAGTTCGC
TCATGTCCTTAAACGGGCCTTCGCCGGCGGCAAGCCTGGCTATGCCCTGTTCCAGCTTAGCGATATAGCG
GCGCACCTGCGCCGCGCCCCACTCCCGGCGCGTGTAGCGGATGATGCCGCGTAGATCGGCTTCGGCCTCA
GCCGTGAGGATGTAGGCCGTCAAGCGCGATCCCCGCTGAGTTCTTCATCAAGAATTTCGCCGACGCTCTT
GGTGGACACCTTGCCGGCAAGCCCATCGTTGATGCGGTTCCCCAGCATGGTTTTCAGTTCCTGCCATGCC
TGATCGGCATCAGCGTCACCGGGGAACAGACGTTCGAGGGCGTATTGCTTAATGGTCTTGCCCTGCAAGG
CGGCCAGGGCTTTCAGGCTCTGGTGCTGCTGGTCCGTCATGTCGATTGTCAGGCGGCTCATTGGATAACC
TCCATAAAATACACGTAACCACATTAGCACATATGTGGGCGTGAGGCTACAGCGCGAGGCGCATTAAGGT
CGGGAAAATGCGCTAGGCGCATTTAAATTGCGTATTGCTGTAATGCGCCATGCCGGCTAGACTAGGCCCA
AATGGGTATACCCAATTTGACCAAGGGGGACGCGATGAGGGCGGCCAAGCACTACCGACAACTTCTATCC
ATCGACTTCAACATCGAGGCGCTGGCCTTCGTGCCTGGACCCGACGGCACACGCGGCCGGCGCATCCACG
TCCTGGGGCGCGAGGTCCGCGACCGGCCCGGCCTGGTCGAGTACCTTTCGCCGGCGTTCGGCTCGCGGGT
GGCGCTGGACGGCTACTGCAAGGCCAATTTCGATGCAGTGCTGCACCTGGCGTACCCCGATCATCAGCAA
TGGGGCCACGCATGAAGCGCCGAAGCTACGCCATGCTGCGCGCCGCTGCCGCGCTGGCCGTCCTGGTCGT
TGCCTCGCCGGCATGGGCCGAGCTGCGCGGCGAGGTCGTGCGCATCATCGACGGCGACACCATCGACGTG
CTGGTAGACAAGCAGCCGGTGCGCGTGCGCCTGGTGGACATTGACGCGCCGGAAAAGCGGCAAGCCTTCG
GCGAACGTGCGCGCCAGGCGCTGGCCGGCATGGTGTTCCGCCGGCACGTCCTGGTCGACGAGAAGGACAC
CGACCGTTACGGCCGCACGCTGGGCACCGTCTGGGTCAACATGGAGCTGGCCAGCCGGCCGCCGCAGCCG
CGCAACGTCAACGCCGCGATGGTTCACCAGGGCATGGCGTGGGCCTATCGCTTCCACGGCCGCGCGGCCG
ACCCTGAAATGCTGCGGCTCGAACAGGAGGCGCGAGGCAAGCGCGTCGGCCTCTGGTCCGATCCGCACGC
CGTCGAGCCGTGGAAATGGCGACGCGAGAGCAACAACCGGAGGGACGAAGGTTGAAGGTCGCCCGCATCT
ACCTGCGCGCCAGTACGGACGAGCAGAATCTTGAACGCCAGGAGAGCCTTGTAGCGGCCACGCGGGCCGC
CGGGTACTACGTCGCCGGCATCTACCGCGAGAAGGCGTCCGGCGCACGCGCCGACCGGCCCGAGCTGCTG
CGCATGATCGCGGACCTGCAACCTGGTGAAGTCGTCGTTGCGGAGAAGATCGACCGCATCAGCCGCTTGC
CGTTGGCCGAGGCCGAGCGCCTGGTTGCGTCGATCCGGGCCAAAGGGGCCAAGCTGGCCGTGCCTGGCGT
GGTGGACCTGTCGGAGCTGGCCGCCGAGGCGAACGGAGTGGCGAAAATCGTTCTGGAATCCGTCCAGGAC
ATGCTTTTGAAGCTCGCCTTGCAGATGGCCCGCGACGACTACGAGGATCGGCGCGAGCGTCAACGTCAGG
GTGTCCAGTTGGCGAAGGCCGCCGGCCGCTACACCGGCCGCAAACGTGACGCCGGCATGCACGACCGCAT
CATCACGCTTCGCTCCGGCGGATCGAGCATTGCCAAGACGGCCAAGCTGGTCGGATGCAGCCCGAGCCAG
GTCAAACGAGTGTGGGCGGCCTGGAACGCGCAGCAGCAAAAATAAAGCCGGGCAGTGCCCGGCTTTTCTC
ACCTTTTCGCGTCCCGCAGGGCCGCTGCGAGCGCCCTACCTAGATCCTCGCTTTCCCCCTCGGTGTAGTC
CGGCCAGGGCACGAAGGGCGCGGATGCGAACCTGTTGAGCAGGTCAGATCTAGGGCGGCGGATTTGTCCT
ACTCAGGAGAGCGTTCACCGACAAACAACAGATAAAACGAAAGGCCCAGTCTTTCGACTGAGCCTTTCGT
TTTATTTGATGCCTGCCGAATTCGGATCCGGAGCTCGACACGACATTGTCGTCACCTTTGTCGGGTCCGC
GACAAGCTTTTTGTTCCTCGATCCCGTATGTTTTCGCCTAAATATCTGAAACAGCAGCAAATTATTTTTC
GTTAGCTCAATCGGCCCACTTGGCACGAGTCTTGAAATTTATTGCGAGGCGGCGGAGCTGCCGGCCGCAT
CCGTGCGGCATAACCACGGTTGTGAACAAATGAAGGAAGGCCAAATGCGTAAAGGCGAAGAGCTGTTCAC
TGGTGTCGTCCCTATTCTGGTGGAACTGGATGGTGATGTCAACGGTCATAAGTTTTCCGTGCGTGGCGAG
GGTGAAGGTGACGCAACTAATGGTAAACTGACGCTGAAGTTCATCTGTACTACTGGTAAACTGCCGGTAC
CTTGGCCGACTCTGGTAACGACGCTGACTTATGGTGTTCAGTGCTTTGCTCGTTATCCGGACCATATGAA
GCAGCATGACTTCTTCAAGTCCGCCATGCCGGAAGGCTATGTGCAGGAACGCACGATTTCCTTTAAGGAT
GACGGCACGTACAAAACGCGTGCGGAAGTGAAATTTGAAGGCGATACCCTGGTAAACCGCATTGAGCTGA
AAGGCATTGACTTTAAAGAAGATGGCAATATCCTGGGCCATAAGCTGGAATACAATTTTAACAGCCACAA
TGTTTACATCACCGCCGATAAACAAAAAAATGGCATTAAAGCGAATTTTAAAATTCGCCACAACGTTGAG
GATGGCAGCGTGCAGCTGGCTGATCACTACCAGCAAAACACTCCAATCGGTGATGGTCCTGTTCTGCTGC
CAGACAATCACTATCTGAGCACGCAAAGCGTTCTGTCTAAAGATCCGAACGAGAAACGCGATCATATGGT
TCTGCTGGAGTTCGTAACCGCAGCGGGCATCACGCATGGTATGGATGAACTGTACAAATGAGCTTCGGTC
AATTGACCGTTTTACAACGTCGTGACTGGG
